Addgene plasmid #91076: pMOD_B2519
Purpose: Module B, Promoter: OsU3, Gene: Esp3I ccdb cassette for single gRNA spacer cloning, Terminator: Pol III
Depositing lab: Daniel Voytas. Depositing organization: University of Minnesota. Publication: A multi-purpose toolkit to enable advanced genome engineering in plants. Cermak T, Curtin SJ, Gil-Humanes J, Cegan R, Kono TJY, Konecna E, Belanto JJ, Starker CG, Mathre JW, Greenstein RL, Voytas DF. Plant Cell. 2017 May 18. pii: tpc.00922.2016. doi: 10.1105/tpc.16.00922. PubMed 28522548.
Backbone
  Vector backbone: pMOD_B2000
  Vector type: CRISPR
Growth in bacteria
  Bacterial resistance: Ampicillin, 100 μg/mL
  Growth temperature: 37°C
  Growth strain: ccdB Survival
  Copy number: High Copy
Gene/Insert
  Gene/Insert name: Esp3I ccdb cassette for single gRNA spacer cloning
  Species: Synthetic
  Promoter: OsU3
  Cloning method: Gibson Cloning
  Sequencing primers: 5′ unknown
Terms and licenses: Academic/Nonprofit Terms; Industry Terms: Not Available to Industry
How to cite: pMOD_B2519 was a gift from Daniel Voytas (Addgene plasmid # 91076 ; http://n2t.net/addgene:91076 ; RRID:Addgene_91076)
