[The description below was written by a language model from this plasmid's Addgene catalogue record and pLannotate feature annotations shown in this document.]
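Description:
pMOD_B2519 is a small (about 3.1 kb), high-copy bacterial plasmid that serves as a "Module B" component in a modular plant genome-engineering toolkit. It is built on the pMOD_B2000 backbone and classified as a CRISPR vector. It replicates in E. coli from a ColE1/pUC-type origin and is selected with ampicillin through a bla (β-lactamase) gene driven by its native promoter. Because it carries a functional ccdB toxin gene, which poisons DNA gyrase in ordinary strains, it has to be maintained in a ccdB-tolerant host.

The payload is an empty single-guide RNA expression unit intended for monocot use. The rice (Oryza sativa) U3 small nuclear RNA promoter, a Pol III promoter, sits upstream of a placeholder cassette, which is followed by the Streptococcus pyogenes Cas9 gRNA scaffold and, according to the catalogue entry, a Pol III terminator (not separately annotated in the feature table). The placeholder contains ccdB in reverse orientation together with a ccdA fragment and a short stretch matching the PDK intron, and is described as being flanked by Esp3I sites. Esp3I is a type IIS enzyme, so digestion should excise the cassette and allow a chosen spacer to be ligated directly between the promoter and the scaffold. Loss of ccdB then provides counter-selection against uncut or parental plasmid when the product is transformed into a standard strain. The resulting gRNA module is meant to be combined with other modules of the toolkit, although the record does not detail the assembly scheme or the partner modules. No Cas9 gene or plant selectable marker is present on this plasmid.
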