Features (pLannotate 1.2.2; 8 found; start..end, strand, type, name):
     80..668     +  rep_origin     ori: high-copy-number ColE1/pMB1/pBR322/pUC origin of replication
    877..1256    +  promoter       OsU3 promoter: Oryza sativa (rice) snRNA U3 promoter
   1267..1569    -  CDS            ccdB: CCDB_ECOLI - Also known as G, letB, letD. Experimental evidence at protein level: Swiss-Prot protein existence level 1. Toxic component of a type II toxin-antitoxin (TA) system, functioning in plasmid maintainence. Responsible for the post- segregational killing (PSK) of plasmid-free cells, also referred to as a plasmid addiction system. Half-life of over 2 hours. Cell killing by CcdB is accompanied by filamentation, defects in chromosome and plasmid segregation, defects in cell division, formation of anucleate cells, decreased DNA synthesis and plasmid loss. Interferes with the activity of DN
   1574..1732    -  CDS            ccdA (fragment): CCDA_ECO57 - Also known as H, letA. Experimental evidence at protein level: Swiss-Prot protein existence level 1. Antitoxin component of a type II toxin-antitoxin (TA) system which inhibits the post-segregational killing (PSK) of plasmid-free cells, also referred to as a plasmid addiction system. Binds to and blocks the activity of CcdB; will also remove bound CcdB protein from the CcdB-GyrA complex by forming a CcdA-CcdB complex, a process termed rejuvenation. Functions as a transcriptional corepressor for the ccdAB operon, repression also requires CcdB (By similarity). From Escherichia coli
   1823..1888    -  intron         PDK intron (fragment): pdk; modified pyruvate orthophosphate dikinase intron from Flaveria trinervia 3.0
   1896..1971    +  misc_RNA       gRNA scaffold: guide RNA scaffold for the Streptococcus pyogenes CRISPR/Cas9 system
   2042..2142    +  promoter       AmpR promoter: bla
   2143..3003    +  CDS            AmpR: β-lactamase; bla; confers resistance to ampicillin, carbenicillin, and related antibiotics
>Addgene plasmid #91076 | pMOD_B2519 | addgene full sequence | sequence record 181904 | Addgene NGS Result
GCCTTGACGGCAAAATCCCTTAACGTGAGTTTTCGTTCCACTGAGCGTCAGACCCCGTAGAAAAGATCAA
AGGATCTTCTTGAGATCCTTTTTTTCTGCGCGTAATCTGCTGCTTGCAAACAAAAAAACCACCGCTACCA
GCGGTGGTTTGTTTGCCGGATCAAGAGCTACTAACTCTTTTTCCGAAGGTAACTGGCTTCAGCAGAGCGC
AGATACCAAATACTGTTCTTCTAGTGTAGCCGTAGTTAGGCCACCACTTCAAGAACTCTGTAGCACCGCC
TACATACCTCGCTCTGCTAATCCTGTTACCAGTGGCTGCTGCCAGTGGCGATAAGTCGTGTCTTACCGGG
TTGGACTCAAGACGATAGTTACCGGATAAGGCGCAGCGGTCGGGCTGAACGGGGGGTTCGTGCTCACAGC
CCAGCTTGGAGCGAACGACCTACACCGAACTGAGATACCTACAGCGTGAGCTATGAGAAAGCGCCACGCT
TCCCGAAGGGAGAAAGGCGGACAGGTATCCGGTAAGCGGCAGGGTCGGAACAGGAGAGCGCACGAGGGAG
CTTCCAGGGGGAAACGCCTGGTATCTTTATAGTCCTGTCGGGTTTCGCCACCTCTGACTTGAGCGTCGAT
TTTTGTGATGCTCGTCAGGGGGGCGGAGCCTATGGAAAAACGCCAGCAACGCGGCCTTTTTACGGTTCCT
GGCCTTTTGCTGGCCTTTTGCTCACATGTTCTTTCCTGCGTTATCCCCTGATTCTGTGGATAACCGTATT
ACCGCCTTTGAGTGAGCTGATACCGCTCGCCGCAGCCGAACGACCGAGCGCAGCGAGTCAGTGAGCGAGG
AAGCGGAAGAGCGCCCACCTGCCAGGGGACCCATGGAAGGAATCTTTAAACATACGAACAGATCACTTAA
AGTTCTTCTGAAGCAACTTAAAGTTATCAGGCATGCATGGATCTTGGAGGAATCAGATGTGCAGTCAGGG
ACCATAGCACAAGACAGGCGTCTTCTACTGGTGCTACCAGCAAATGCTGGAAGCCGGGAACACTGGGTAC
GTCGGAAACCACGTGATGTGAAGAAGTAAGATAAACTGTAGGAGAAAAGCATTTCGTAGTGGGCCATGAA
GCCTTTCAGGACATGTATTGCAGTATGGGCCGGCCCATTACGCAATTGGACGACAACAAAGACTAGTATT
AGTACCACCTCGGCTATCCACATAGATCAAAGCTGATTTAAAAGAGTTGTGCAGATGATCCGTGGCGGAG
ACGTTATATTCCCCAGAACATCAGGTTAATGGCGTTTTTGATGTCATTTTCGCGGTGGCTGAGATCAGCC
ACTTCTTCCCCGATAACGGAAACCGGCACACTGGCCATATCGGTGGTCATCATGCGCCAGCTTTCATCCC
CGATATGCACCACCGGGTAAAGTTCACGGGAGACTTTATCTGACAGCAGACGTGCACTGGCCAGGGGGAT
CACCATCCGTCGCCCGGGCGTGTCAATAATATCACTCTGTACATCCACAAACAGACGATAACGGCTCTCT
CTTTTATAGGTGTAAACCTTAAACTGCATTTCACCAGCCCCTGTTCTCGTCAGCAAAAGAGCCGTTCATT
TCAATAAACCGGGCGACCTCAGCCATCCCTTCCTGATTTTCCGCTTTCCAGCGTTCGGCACGCAGACGAC
GGGCTTCATTCTGCATGGTTGTGCTTACCAGACCGGAGATATTGACATCATATATGCCTTGAGCAACTGA
TAGCTGTCGCTGTCAACTGTCACTGTAATACGCTGCTTCATAGCATACCTCCTTTTGACATACTTCGGGT
ATACATATCAGTATATATTCTTATACCGCAAAAATCAGCGCGCAAATACGCATACTGTTATCTGGCTTCG
TCTCTGTTTTAGAGCTAGAAATAGCAAGTTAAAATAAGGCTAGTCCGTTATCAACTTGAAAAAGTGGCAC
CGAGTCGGTGCTTTTTTTCCCGGTGACGCAGGTGATGAAAAGCCTTAGGGTCAGGTGGCACTTTTCGGGG
AAATGTGCGATGAACCCCTATTTGTTTATTTTTCTAAATACATTCAAATATGTATCCGCTAATGAGACAA
TAACCCTGATAAATGCTTCAATTATATTGAAAAAGGAAGAGTATGAGTATCCAACATTTCCGTGTCGCCC
TTATTCCCTTTTTTGCGGCCTTCTGCCTTCCTGTTTTTGCTCACCCAGAAACGCTGGTGAAAGTAAAAGA
TGCTGAAGATCAGTTGGGTGCCCGAGTGGGTTACATTGAACTGGATCTCAACAGCGGCAAAATCTTAGAG
AGTTTTCGCCCCGAAGAACGCTTCCCAATGATGAGCACTTTCAAAGTTCTGCTATGTGGCGCGGTGTTAT
CCCGTATTGATGCTGGGCAAGAGCAACTCGGTCGCCGCATACACTATTCTCAGAATGACTTGGTTGAGTA
TTCACCAGTCACAGAAAAGCATCTTACGGATGGCATGACAGTAAGAGAATTATGTAGTGCTGCCATAACC
ATGAGTGATAACACTGCGGCCAACTTACTTCTGACAACGATTGGAGGACCGAAGGAGCTAACCGCTTTTT
TGCACAACATGGGGGATCATGTAACTCGCCTTGATCGTTGGGAACCGGAGCTGAATGAAGCCATACCAAA
CGACGAGCGTGACACCACGATGCCTGTAGCAATGGCAACAACTCTCCGCAAACTATTAACTGGCGAACTA
CTTACTCTTGCTTCACGCCAGCAACTCATTGACTGGATGGAGGCGGACAAAGTTGCAGGACCACTTCTGC
GCTCGGCACTTCCGGCTGGCTGGTTTATTGCTGATAAATCTGGAGCCGGTGAGCGTGGGTCTCGCGGTAT
CATTGCAGCACTGGGGCCAGATGGTAAGCCCTCCCGTATCGTAGTTATCTACACGACGGGGAGTCAGGCA
ACTATGGATGAACGAAATAGACAGATCGCTGAGATAGGTGCCTCACTGATTAAGCATTGGTAACTGTCAG
ACGAAGGGAAATAAATAGTAGCCCGCCTGATGTGCGGGCTTTTTTTTGGTGGTGGTTACCAGTGTCGCTT
AGCTACCGTAGGTCCTCTTAGGCGGTCCGATTAGCGACATAGTCATCAAT
